>Addgene plasmid #135355 | pCMV-ABEMAX-NLS-P2A_BLAST | addgene full sequence | sequence record 267704 | Addgene NGS Result
GCTCCGGCGGCTCCTCCGGAGGATCCTCTGAGGTGGAGTTTTCCCACGAGTACTGGATGAGACATGCCCT
GACCCTGGCCAAGAGGGCACGCGATGAGAGGGAGGTGCCTGTGGGAGCCGTGCTGGTGCTGAACAATAGA
GTGATCGGCGAGGGCTGGAACAGAGCCATCGGCCTGCACGACCCAACAGCCCATGCCGAAATTATGGCCC
TGAGACAGGGCGGCCTGGTCATGCAGAACTACAGACTGATTGACGCCACCCTGTACGTGACATTCGAGCC
TTGCGTGATGTGCGCCGGCGCCATGATCCACTCTAGGATCGGCCGCGTGGTGTTTGGCGTGAGGAACGCA
AAAACCGGCGCCGCAGGCTCCCTGATGGACGTGCTGCACTACCCCGGCATGAATCACCGCGTCGAAATTA
CCGAGGGAATCCTGGCAGATGAATGTGCCGCCCTGCTGTGCTATTTCTTTCGGATGCCTAGACAGGTGTT
CAATGCTCAGAAGAAGGCCCAGAGCTCCACCGACTCCGGAGGATCTAGCGGAGGCTCCTCTGGCTCTGAG
ACACCTGGCACAAGCGAGAGCGCAACACCTGAAAGCAGCGGGGGCAGCAGCGGGGGGTCAGACAAGAAGT
ACAGCATCGGCCTGGCCATCGGCACCAACTCTGTGGGCTGGGCCGTGATCACCGACGAGTACAAGGTGCC
CAGCAAGAAATTCAAGGTGCTGGGCAACACCGACCGGCACAGCATCAAGAAGAACCTGATCGGAGCCCTG
CTGTTCGACAGCGGCGAAACAGCCGAGGCCACCCGGCTGAAGAGAACCGCCAGAAGAAGATACACCAGAC
GGAAGAACCGGATCTGCTATCTGCAAGAGATCTTCAGCAACGAGATGGCCAAGGTGGACGACAGCTTCTT
CCACAGACTGGAAGAGTCCTTCCTGGTGGAAGAGGATAAGAAGCACGAGCGGCACCCCATCTTCGGCAAC
ATCGTGGACGAGGTGGCCTACCACGAGAAGTACCCCACCATCTACCACCTGAGAAAGAAACTGGTGGACA
GCACCGACAAGGCCGACCTGCGGCTGATCTATCTGGCCCTGGCCCACATGATCAAGTTCCGGGGCCACTT
CCTGATCGAGGGCGACCTGAACCCCGACAACAGCGACGTGGACAAGCTGTTCATCCAGCTGGTGCAGACC
TACAACCAGCTGTTCGAGGAAAACCCCATCAACGCCAGCGGCGTGGACGCCAAGGCCATCCTGTCTGCCA
GACTGAGCAAGAGCAGACGGCTGGAAAATCTGATCGCCCAGCTGCCCGGCGAGAAGAAGAATGGCCTGTT
CGGAAACCTGATTGCCCTGAGCCTGGGCCTGACCCCCAACTTCAAGAGCAACTTCGACCTGGCCGAGGAT
GCCAAACTGCAGCTGAGCAAGGACACCTACGACGACGACCTGGACAACCTGCTGGCCCAGATCGGCGACC
AGTACGCCGACCTGTTTCTGGCCGCCAAGAACCTGTCCGACGCCATCCTGCTGAGCGACATCCTGAGAGT
GAACACCGAGATCACCAAGGCCCCCCTGAGCGCCTCTATGATCAAGAGATACGACGAGCACCACCAGGAC
CTGACCCTGCTGAAAGCTCTCGTGCGGCAGCAGCTGCCTGAGAAGTACAAAGAGATTTTCTTCGACCAGA
GCAAGAACGGCTACGCCGGCTACATTGACGGCGGAGCCAGCCAGGAAGAGTTCTACAAGTTCATCAAGCC
CATCCTGGAAAAGATGGACGGCACCGAGGAACTGCTCGTGAAGCTGAACAGAGAGGACCTGCTGCGGAAG
CAGCGGACCTTCGACAACGGCAGCATCCCCCACCAGATCCACCTGGGAGAGCTGCACGCCATTCTGCGGC
GGCAGGAAGATTTTTACCCATTCCTGAAGGACAACCGGGAAAAGATCGAGAAGATCCTGACCTTCCGCAT
CCCCTACTACGTGGGCCCTCTGGCCAGGGGAAACAGCAGATTCGCCTGGATGACCAGAAAGAGCGAGGAA
ACCATCACCCCCTGGAACTTCGAGGAAGTGGTGGACAAGGGCGCTTCCGCCCAGAGCTTCATCGAGCGGA
TGACCAACTTCGATAAGAACCTGCCCAACGAGAAGGTGCTGCCCAAGCACAGCCTGCTGTACGAGTACTT
CACCGTGTATAACGAGCTGACCAAAGTGAAATACGTGACCGAGGGAATGAGAAAGCCCGCCTTCCTGAGC
GGCGAGCAGAAAAAGGCCATCGTGGACCTGCTGTTCAAGACCAACCGGAAAGTGACCGTGAAGCAGCTGA
AAGAGGACTACTTCAAGAAAATCGAGTGCTTCGACTCCGTGGAAATCTCCGGCGTGGAAGATCGGTTCAA
CGCCTCCCTGGGCACATACCACGATCTGCTGAAAATTATCAAGGACAAGGACTTCCTGGACAATGAGGAA
AACGAGGACATTCTGGAAGATATCGTGCTGACCCTGACACTGTTTGAGGACAGAGAGATGATCGAGGAAC
GGCTGAAAACCTATGCCCACCTGTTCGACGACAAAGTGATGAAGCAGCTGAAGCGGCGGAGATACACCGG
CTGGGGCAGGCTGAGCCGGAAGCTGATCAACGGCATCCGGGACAAGCAGTCCGGCAAGACAATCCTGGAT
TTCCTGAAGTCCGACGGCTTCGCCAACAGAAACTTCATGCAGCTGATCCACGACGACAGCCTGACCTTTA
AAGAGGACATCCAGAAAGCCCAGGTGTCCGGCCAGGGCGATAGCCTGCACGAGCACATTGCCAATCTGGC
CGGCAGCCCCGCCATTAAGAAGGGCATCCTGCAGACAGTGAAGGTGGTGGACGAGCTCGTGAAAGTGATG
GGCCGGCACAAGCCCGAGAACATCGTGATCGAAATGGCCAGAGAGAACCAGACCACCCAGAAGGGACAGA
AGAACAGCCGCGAGAGAATGAAGCGGATCGAAGAGGGCATCAAAGAGCTGGGCAGCCAGATCCTGAAAGA
ACACCCCGTGGAAAACACCCAGCTGCAGAACGAGAAGCTGTACCTGTACTACCTGCAGAATGGGCGGGAT
ATGTACGTGGACCAGGAACTGGACATCAACCGGCTGTCCGACTACGATGTGGACCATATCGTGCCTCAGA
GCTTTCTGAAGGACGACTCCATCGACAACAAGGTGCTGACCAGAAGCGACAAGAACCGGGGCAAGAGCGA
CAACGTGCCCTCCGAAGAGGTCGTGAAGAAGATGAAGAACTACTGGCGGCAGCTGCTGAACGCCAAGCTG
ATTACCCAGAGAAAGTTCGACAATCTGACCAAGGCCGAGAGAGGCGGCCTGAGCGAACTGGATAAGGCCG
GCTTCATCAAGAGACAGCTGGTGGAAACCCGGCAGATCACAAAGCACGTGGCACAGATCCTGGACTCCCG
GATGAACACTAAGTACGACGAGAATGACAAGCTGATCCGGGAAGTGAAAGTGATCACCCTGAAGTCCAAG
CTGGTGTCCGATTTCCGGAAGGATTTCCAGTTTTACAAAGTGCGCGAGATCAACAACTACCACCACGCCC
ACGACGCCTACCTGAACGCCGTCGTGGGAACCGCCCTGATCAAAAAGTACCCTAAGCTGGAAAGCGAGTT
CGTGTACGGCGACTACAAGGTGTACGACGTGCGGAAGATGATCGCCAAGAGCGAGCAGGAAATCGGCAAG
GCTACCGCCAAGTACTTCTTCTACAGCAACATCATGAACTTTTTCAAGACCGAGATTACCCTGGCCAACG
GCGAGATCCGGAAGCGGCCTCTGATCGAGACAAACGGCGAAACCGGGGAGATCGTGTGGGATAAGGGCCG
GGATTTTGCCACCGTGCGGAAAGTGCTGAGCATGCCCCAAGTGAATATCGTGAAAAAGACCGAGGTGCAG
ACAGGCGGCTTCAGCAAAGAGTCTATCCTGCCCAAGAGGAACAGCGATAAGCTGATCGCCAGAAAGAAGG
ACTGGGACCCTAAGAAGTACGGCGGCTTCGACAGCCCCACCGTGGCCTATTCTGTGCTGGTGGTGGCCAA
AGTGGAAAAGGGCAAGTCCAAGAAACTGAAGAGTGTGAAAGAGCTGCTGGGGATCACCATCATGGAAAGA
AGCAGCTTCGAGAAGAATCCCATCGACTTTCTGGAAGCCAAGGGCTACAAAGAAGTGAAAAAGGACCTGA
TCATCAAGCTGCCTAAGTACTCCCTGTTCGAGCTGGAAAACGGCCGGAAGAGAATGCTGGCCTCTGCCGG
CGAACTGCAGAAGGGAAACGAACTGGCCCTGCCCTCCAAATATGTGAACTTCCTGTACCTGGCCAGCCAC
TATGAGAAGCTGAAGGGCTCCCCCGAGGATAATGAGCAGAAACAGCTGTTTGTGGAACAGCACAAGCACT
ACCTGGACGAGATCATCGAGCAGATCAGCGAGTTCTCCAAGAGAGTGATCCTGGCCGACGCTAATCTGGA
CAAAGTGCTGTCCGCCTACAACAAGCACCGGGATAAGCCCATCAGAGAGCAGGCCGAGAATATCATCCAC
CTGTTTACCCTGACCAATCTGGGAGCCCCTGCCGCCTTCAAGTACTTTGACACCACCATCGACCGGAAGA
GGTACACCAGCACCAAAGAGGTGCTGGACGCCACCCTGATCCACCAGAGCATCACCGGCCTGTACGAGAC
ACGGATCGACCTGTCTCAGCTGGGAGGTGACTCTGGCGGCTCAAAAAGAACCGCCGACGGCAGCGAATTC
GAGCCCAAGAAGAAGAGGAAAGTCTCTGGTGGTTCTAAGCGACCTGCCGCCACAAAGAAGGCTGGACAGG
CTAAGAAGAAGAAAGATTACAAAGACGATGACGATAAGGGATCCGGCGCAACAAACTTCTCTCTGCTGAA
ACAAGCCGGAGATGTCGAAGAGAATCCTGGACCGATGGCCAAGCCTTTGTCTCAAGAAGAATCCACCCTC
ATTGAAAGAGCAACGGCTACAATCAACAGCATCCCCATCTCTGAAGACTACAGCGTCGCCAGCGCAGCTC
TCTCTAGCGACGGCCGCATCTTCACTGGTGTCAATGTATATCATTTTACTGGGGGACCTTGTGCAGAACT
CGTGGTGCTGGGCACTGCTGCTGCTGCGGCAGCTGGCAACCTGACTTGTATCGTCGCGATCGGAAATGAG
AACAGGGGCATCTTGAGCCCCTGCGGACGGTGCCGACAGGTGCTTCTCGATCTGCATCCTGGGATCAAAG
CCATAGTGAAGGACAGTGATGGACAGCCGACGGCAGTTGGGATTCGTGAATTGCTGCCCTCTGGTTATGT
GTGGGAGGGCTAATAACCGGTCATCATCACCATCACCATTGAGTTTAAACCCGCTGATCAGCCTCGACTG
TGCCTTCTAGTTGCCAGCCATCTGTTGTTTGCCCCTCCCCCGTGCCTTCCTTGACCCTGGAAGGTGCCAC
TCCCACTGTCCTTTCCTAATAAAATGAGGAAATTGCATCGCATTGTCTGAGTAGGTGTCATTCTATTCTG
GGGGGTGGGGTGGGGCAGGACAGCAAGGGGGAGGATTGGGAAGACAATAGCAGGCATGCTGGGGATGCGG
TGGGCTCTATGGCTTCTGAGGCGGAAAGAACCAGCTGGGGCTCGATACCGTCGACCTCTAGCTAGAGCTT
GGCGTAATCATGGTCATAGCTGTTTCCTGTGTGAAATTGTTATCCGCTCACAATTCCACACAACATACGA
GCCGGAAGCATAAAGTGTAAAGCCTAGGGTGCCTAATGAGTGAGCTAACTCACATTAATTGCGTTGCGCT
CACTGCCCGCTTTCCAGTCGGGAAACCTGTCGTGCCAGCTGCATTAATGAATCGGCCAACGCGCGGGGAG
AGGCGGTTTGCGTATTGGGCGCTCTTCCGCTTCCTCGCTCACTGACTCGCTGCGCTCGGTCGTTCGGCTG
CGGCGAGCGGTATCAGCTCACTCAAAGGCGGTAATACGGTTATCCACAGAATCAGGGGATAACGCAGGAA
AGAACATGTGAGCAAAAGGCCAGCAAAAGGCCAGGAACCGTAAAAAGGCCGCGTTGCTGGCGTTTTTCCA
TAGGCTCCGCCCCCCTGACGAGCATCACAAAAATCGACGCTCAAGTCAGAGGTGGCGAAACCCGACAGGA
CTATAAAGATACCAGGCGTTTCCCCCTGGAAGCTCCCTCGTGCGCTCTCCTGTTCCGACCCTGCCGCTTA
CCGGATACCTGTCCGCCTTTCTCCCTTCGGGAAGCGTGGCGCTTTCTCATAGCTCACGCTGTAGGTATCT
CAGTTCGGTGTAGGTCGTTCGCTCCAAGCTGGGCTGTGTGCACGAACCCCCCGTTCAGCCCGACCGCTGC
GCCTTATCCGGTAACTATCGTCTTGAGTCCAACCCGGTAAGACACGACTTATCGCCACTGGCAGCAGCCA
CTGGTAACAGGATTAGCAGAGCGAGGTATGTAGGCGGTGCTACAGAGTTCTTGAAGTGGTGGCCTAACTA
CGGCTACACTAGAAGAACAGTATTTGGTATCTGCGCTCTGCTGAAGCCAGTTACCTTCGGAAAAAGAGTT
GGTAGCTCTTGATCCGGCAAACAAACCACCGCTGGTAGCGGTGGTTTTTTTGTTTGCAAGCAGCAGATTA
CGCGCAGAAAAAAAGGATCTCAAGAAGATCCTTTGATCTTTTCTACGGGGTCTGACACTCAGTGGAACGA
AAACTCACGTTAAGGGATTTTGGTCATGAGATTATCAAAAAGGATCTTCACCTAGATCCTTTTAAATTAA
AAATGAAGTTTTAAATCAATCTAAAGTATATATGAGTAAACTTGGTCTGACAGTTACCAATGCTTAATCA
GTGAGGCACCTATCTCAGCGATCTGTCTATTTCGTTCATCCATAGTTGCCTGACTCCCCGTCGTGTAGAT
AACTACGATACGGGAGGGCTTACCATCTGGCCCCAGTGCTGCAATGATACCGCGAGACCCACGCTCACCG
GCTCCAGATTTATCAGCAATAAACCAGCCAGCCGGAAGGGCCGAGCGCAGAAGTGGTCCTGCAACTTTAT
CCGCCTCCATCCAGTCTATTAATTGTTGCCGGGAAGCTAGAGTAAGTAGTTCGCCAGTTAATAGTTTGCG
CAACGTTGTTGCCATTGCTACAGGCATCGTGGTGTCACGCTCGTCGTTTGGTATGGCTTCATTCAGCTCC
GGTTCCCAACGATCAAGGCGAGTTACATGATCCCCCATGTTGTGCAAAAAAGCGGTTAGCTCCTTCGGTC
CTCCGATCGTTGTCAGAAGTAAGTTGGCCGCAGTGTTATCACTCATGGTTATGGCAGCACTGCATAATTC
TCTTACTGTCATGCCATCCGTAAGATGCTTTTCTGTGACTGGTGAGTACTCAACCAAGTCATTCTGAGAA
TAGTGTATGCGGCGACCGAGTTGCTCTTGCCCGGCGTCAATACGGGATAATACCGCGCCACATAGCAGAA
CTTTAAAAGTGCTCATCATTGGAAAACGTTCTTCGGGGCGAAAACTCTCAAGGATCTTACCGCTGTTGAG
ATCCAGTTCGATGTAACCCACTCGTGCACCCAACTGATCTTCAGCATCTTTTACTTTCACCAGCGTTTCT
GGGTGAGCAAAAACAGGAAGGCAAAATGCCGCAAAAAAGGGAATAAGGGCGACACGGAAATGTTGAATAC
TCATACTCTTCCTTTTTCAATATTATTGAAGCATTTATCAGGGTTATTGTCTCATGAGCGGATACATATT
TGAATGTATTTAGAAAAATAAACAAATAGGGGTTCCGCGCACATTTCCCCGAAAAGTGCCACCTGACGTC
GACGGATCGGGAGATCGATCTCCCGATCCCCTAGGGTCGACTCTCAGTACAATCTGCTCTGATGCCGCAT
AGTTAAGCCAGTATCTGCTCCCTGCTTGTGTGTTGGAGGTCGCTGAGTAGTGCGCGAGCAAAATTTAAGC
TACAACAAGGCAAGGCTTGACCGACAATTGCATGAAGAATCTGCTTAGGGTTAGGCGTTTTGCGCTGCTT
CGCGATGTACGGGCCAGATATACGCGTTGACATTGATTATTGACTAGTTATTAATAGTAATCAATTACGG
GGTCATTAGTTCATAGCCCATATATGGAGTTCCGCGTTACATAACTTACGGTAAATGGCCCGCCTGGCTG
ACCGCCCAACGACCCCCGCCCATTGACGTCAATAATGACGTATGTTCCCATAGTAACGCCAATAGGGACT
TTCCATTGACGTCAATGGGTGGAGTATTTACGGTAAACTGCCCACTTGGCAGTACATCAAGTGTATCATA
TGCCAAGTACGCCCCCTATTGACGTCAATGACGGTAAATGGCCCGCCTGGCATTATGCCCAGTACATGAC
CTTATGGGACTTTCCTACTTGGCAGTACATCTACGTATTAGTCATCGCTATTACCATGGTGATGCGGTTT
TGGCAGTACATCAATGGGCGTGGATAGCGGTTTGACTCACGGGGATTTCCAAGTCTCCACCCCATTGACG
TCAATGGGAGTTTGTTTTGGCACCAAAATCAACGGGACTTTCCAAAATGTCGTAACAACTCCGCCCCATT
GACGCAAATGGGCGGTAGGCGTGTACGGTGGGAGGTCTATATAAGCAGAGCTGGTTTAGTGAACCGTCAG
ATCCGCTAGAGATCCGCGGCCGCTAATACGACTCACTATAGGGAGAGCCGCCACCATGAAACGGACAGCC
GACGGAAGCGAGTTCGAGTCACCAAAGAAGAAGCGGAAAGTCTCTGAAGTCGAGTTTAGCCACGAGTATT
GGATGAGGCACGCACTGACCCTGGCAAAGCGAGCATGGGATGAAAGAGAAGTCCCCGTGGGCGCCGTGCT
GGTGCACAACAATAGAGTGATCGGAGAGGGATGGAACAGGCCAATCGGCCGCCACGACCCTACCGCACAC
GCAGAGATCATGGCACTGAGGCAGGGAGGCCTGGTCATGCAGAATTACCGCCTGATCGATGCCACCCTGT
ATGTGACACTGGAGCCATGCGTGATGTGCGCAGGAGCAATGATCCACAGCAGGATCGGAAGAGTGGTGTT
CGGAGCACGGGACGCCAAGACCGGCGCAGCAGGCTCCCTGATGGATGTGCTGCACCACCCCGGCATGAAC
CACCGGGTGGAGATCACAGAGGGAATCCTGGCAGACGAGTGCGCCGCCCTGCTGAGCGATTTCTTTAGAA
TGCGGAGACAGGAGATCAAGGCCCAGAAGAAGGCACAGAGCTCCACCGACTCTGGAGGATCTAGCGGAGG
ATCCTCTGGAAGCGAGACACCAGGCACAAGCGAGTCCGCCACACCAGAGA
Features (pLannotate 1.2.2; 19 found; start..end, strand, type, name):
     27..521     +  CDS            tadA: TADA_ECOLI - Also known as yfhC. Experimental evidence at protein level: Swiss-Prot protein existence level 1. Catalyzes the deamination of adenosine to inosine at the wobble position 34 of tRNA(Arg2). Essential for cell viability. From Escherichia coli (strain K12).
    621..2222    +  CDS            dCas9(N): N-terminal portion of catalytically inactive Streptococcus pyogenes dCas9 carrying the D10A mutation (Zetsche et al., 2015)
   2223..4717    +  CDS            Cas9(C) (fragment): C-terminal portion of Streptococcus pyogenes Cas9 (Zetsche et al., 2015)
   4935..5333    +  CDS            BSD: blasticidin S deaminase; Aspergillus terreus BSD; confers resistance to blasticidin
   5388..5612    +  polyA_signal   bGH poly(A) signal: bovine growth hormone polyadenylation signal
   5616..5637    +  promoter       SV40 promoter (fragment): SV40 enhancer and early promoter
   5642..5658    +  misc_feature   MCS (fragment): pBluescript multiple cloning site
   5707..5723    -  protein_bind   lac operator: The lac repressor binds to the lac operator to inhibit transcription in E. coli. This inhibition can be relieved by adding lactose or isopropyl-β-D-thiogalactopyranoside (IPTG). lac repressor encoded by lacI
   5731..5761    -  promoter       lac promoter: promoter for the E. coli lac operon
   5776..5797    -  protein_bind   CAP binding site: CAP binding activates transcription in the presence of cAMP. E. coli catabolite activator protein
   5810..5902    -  CDS            lacI (fragment): lac repressor; lacI; The lac repressor binds to the lac operator to inhibit transcription in E. coli. This inhibition can be relieved by adding lactose or isopropyl-β-D-thiogalactopyranoside (IPTG).
   6085..6673    -  rep_origin     ori: high-copy-number ColE1/pMB1/pBR322/pUC origin of replication
   6844..7704    -  CDS            AmpR: β-lactamase; bla; confers resistance to ampicillin, carbenicillin, and related antibiotics
   7705..7809    -  promoter       AmpR promoter: bla
   7880..7924    -  misc_feature   bom (fragment): basis of mobility region from pBR322
   8079..8458    +  enhancer       CMV enhancer: human cytomegalovirus immediate early enhancer
   8459..8662    +  promoter       CMV promoter: human cytomegalovirus (CMV) immediate early promoter
   8704..8722    +  promoter       T7 promoter: promoter for bacteriophage T7 RNA polymerase
   8793..9269    +  CDS            tadA: TADA_ECOLI - Also known as yfhC. Experimental evidence at protein level: Swiss-Prot protein existence level 1. Catalyzes the deamination of adenosine to inosine at the wobble position 34 of tRNA(Arg2). Essential for cell viability. From Escherichia coli (strain K12).
