[The description below was written by a language model from this plasmid's Addgene catalogue record and pLannotate feature annotations shown in this document.]
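Description:
pCMV-ABEMAX-NLS-P2A_BLAST is a 9,360 nt mammalian expression plasmid built on the pcDNA3.1(+) backbone for delivering the ABEMax adenine base editor together with a drug-selection marker. In bacteria it is maintained through a high-copy ColE1/pUC-type origin and an ampicillin resistance gene (β-lactamase with its own promoter). Short remnants of lac regulatory elements, a lacI fragment and a bom fragment are also annotated in the backbone. Only a small fragment of the SV40 promoter remains downstream of the polyadenylation signal, so the usual separate pcDNA3.1 mammalian selection cassette appears to be absent.

The payload is a single open reading frame driven by the CMV immediate-early enhancer and promoter, with a T7 promoter just upstream of the coding sequence. Because the sequence is circular, the reading frame wraps around the numbering origin. It begins with one E. coli TadA deaminase unit, followed by a second; according to the record, these are a wild-type monomer coupled to an evolved monomer. They are fused to Streptococcus pyogenes Cas9, whose N-terminal portion is annotated as carrying the D10A mutation. The feature table does not indicate a second inactivating mutation in the C-terminal portion, which is consistent with a nickase, though the record does not say so explicitly. The record describes a dual C-terminal nuclear localisation signal followed by a P2A self-cleaving peptide. Neither is annotated individually, but both would fit the gap before the blasticidin S deaminase gene. A bGH polyadenylation signal terminates the transcript.

Since editor and resistance protein come from one transcript, blasticidin selection enriches for mammalian cells expressing the base editor. No guide RNA cassette is annotated, so a guide would have to be supplied separately for A-to-G editing experiments.
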