Addgene plasmid #135355: pCMV-ABEMAX-NLS-P2A_BLAST
Purpose: Expression of ABEMax (wildtype Tada monomer coupled with evolved Tada monomer) with dual C-terminal NLS in a single operon encoding P2A blasticidine resistance
Depositing lab: Alex Hewitt. Depositing organization: University of Tasmania. Publication: Engineering domain-inlaid SaCas9 adenine base editors with reduced RNA off-targets and increased on-target DNA editing. Nguyen Tran MT, Mohd Khalid MKN, Wang Q, Walker JKR, Lidgerwood GE, Dilworth KL, Lisowski L, Pebay A, Hewitt AW. Nat Commun. 2020 Sep 25;11(1):4871. doi: 10.1038/s41467-020-18715-y. PubMed 32978399.
Backbone
  Vector backbone: pcDNA3.1(+)
  Vector type: Mammalian Expression, CRISPR
  Selectable markers: Blasticidin
Growth in bacteria
  Bacterial resistance: Ampicillin, 100 μg/mL
  Growth temperature: 30°C
  Growth strain: NEB Stable
  Copy number: High Copy
Gene/Insert
  Gene/Insert name: ABEMax-2XNLS
  Species: Synthetic
  Mutation: WT
  Cloning method: Restriction Enzyme; 5′ cloning site Unknown (unknown if destroyed)
Terms and licenses: Academic/Nonprofit Terms; Industry Terms: Not Available to Industry
How to cite: pCMV-ABEMAX-NLS-P2A_BLAST was a gift from Alex Hewitt (Addgene plasmid # 135355 ; http://n2t.net/addgene:135355 ; RRID:Addgene_135355)
